Addgene plasmid #133673: ZJOM30
Purpose: Integration of ERG6-GFP as an additional copy in genome, use auxotrophic marker URA3(Candida albicans). Present on ER and lipid droplets.
Depositing lab: Zhiping Xie. Depositing organization: Shanghai Jiao Tong University. Publication: A Validated Set of Fluorescent-Protein-Based Markers for Major Organelles in Yeast (Saccharomyces cerevisiae). Zhu J, Zhang ZT, Tang SW, Zhao BS, Li H, Song JZ, Li D, Xie Z. MBio. 2019 Sep 3;10(5). pii: mBio.01691-19. doi: 10.1128/mBio.01691-19. PubMed 31481383.
Backbone
  Vector backbone: KT209
  Vector type: Yeast Expression
Growth in bacteria
  Bacterial resistance: Ampicillin, 100 μg/mL
  Growth temperature: 37°C
  Growth strain: DH5alpha
  Copy number: Unknown
Gene/Insert
  Gene/Insert name: p1k-ERG6-GFP
  Species: S. cerevisiae (budding yeast)
  Insert size (bp): 2200
  Entrez Gene: ERG6 (a.k.a. YML008C, ISE1, LIS1, SED6, VID1)
  Tag / fusion protein: EGFP (C terminal on insert)
  Cloning method: Gibson Cloning
Terms and licenses: Academic/Nonprofit Terms; Industry Terms: Not Available to Industry
How to cite: ZJOM30 was a gift from Zhiping Xie (Addgene plasmid # 133673 ; http://n2t.net/addgene:133673 ; RRID:Addgene_133673)
