[The description below was written by a language model from this plasmid's Addgene catalogue record and pLannotate feature annotations shown in this document.]
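Description:
ZJOM30 is a yeast integrating plasmid built on the KT209 backbone that places an extra, GFP-tagged copy of the Saccharomyces cerevisiae ERG6 gene into the genome. It is one of a set of fluorescent-protein organelle markers for budding yeast. ERG6 encodes the sterol C-24 methyltransferase that converts zymosterol to fecosterol, and the fusion protein is recorded as localising to the endoplasmic reticulum and lipid droplets, so it serves as a marker for those compartments. The feature table shows no yeast replication origin or centromere, consistent with the integration strategy. In E. coli the plasmid is maintained through a high-copy ColE1/pUC-type origin and selected with ampicillin via the bla gene.

The insert, named p1k-ERG6-GFP, was assembled by Gibson cloning. It comprises the ERG6 coding sequence preceded by roughly a kilobase of upstream yeast sequence. That upstream stretch carries fragments annotated as neighbouring open reading frames (YAP1 and a small ORF), which suggests native ERG6 promoter sequence, although the record does not name the promoter. ERG6 is fused at its C terminus to GFP, which the catalogue lists as EGFP and the feature table annotates as yeast-enhanced GFP, and the fusion ends in the ADH1 terminator.

Downstream lies the yeast selection cassette: a URA3 gene between the Ashbya gossypii TEF promoter and TEF terminator. The catalogue states that this gene comes from Candida albicans, whereas the automated annotation matched it to the S. cerevisiae protein. One loxP site interrupts the TEF promoter and a second follows the terminator, an arrangement that would allow Cre-mediated excision of the marker after integration. SP6 and T7 promoters flank the whole region. The record does not state the integration locus or the linearisation site.
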