Features (pLannotate 1.2.2; 19 found; start..end, strand, type, name):
     57..92      +  CDS            rop (fragment): Rop protein, which maintains plasmids at low copy number; rop
    194..245     +  misc_feature   bom (fragment): basis of mobility region from pBR322
    308..326     +  promoter       SP6 promoter: promoter for bacteriophage SP6 RNA polymerase
    344..487     -  CDS            YAP1 (fragment): AP1_YEAST - Also known as PAR1 From Saccharomyces cerevisiae (strain ATCC 204508 / S288c) (Baker's yeast).
   1063..1170    +  CDS            YM007_YEAST: Experimental evidence at protein level: Swiss-Prot protein existence level 1. From Saccharomyces cerevisiae (strain ATCC 204508 / S288c) (Baker's yeast).
   1345..2493    +  CDS            ERG6: ERG6_YEAST - Also known as ISE1, LIS1, SED6. Experimental evidence at protein level: Swiss-Prot protein existence level 1. Catalyzes the methyl transfer from S-adenosyl-methionine to the C-24 of zymosterol to form fecosterol. From Saccharomyces cerevisiae (strain ATCC 204508 / S288c) (Baker's yeast).
   2545..3261    +  CDS            yeGFP: yeast-enhanced green fluorescent protein codons optimized for translation in S. cerevisiae and C. albicans
   3282..3469    +  terminator     ADH1 terminator: S. cerevisiae ADH1; transcription terminator for the S. cerevisiae alcohol dehydrogenase 1 (ADH1) gene
   3544..3751    +  promoter       TEF promoter (fragment): Ashbya gossypii TEF promoter
   3752..3785    -  protein_bind   loxP: Cre-mediated recombination occurs in the 8-bp core sequence (GCATACAT). Cre recombinase
   3785..3921    +  promoter       TEF promoter (fragment): Ashbya gossypii TEF promoter
   3940..4728    +  CDS            URA3: PYRF_YEAST - Experimental evidence at protein level: Swiss-Prot protein existence level 1. From Saccharomyces cerevisiae (strain ATCC 204508 / S288c) (Baker's yeast).
   4740..4937    +  terminator     TEF terminator: Ashbya gossypii TEF terminator
   4991..5024    -  protein_bind   loxP: Cre-mediated recombination occurs in the 8-bp core sequence (GCATACAT). Cre recombinase
   5079..5097    -  promoter       T7 promoter: promoter for bacteriophage T7 RNA polymerase
   5119..5172    -  CDS            lacI (fragment): lac repressor; lacI; The lac repressor binds to the lac operator to inhibit transcription in E. coli. This inhibition can be relieved by adding lactose or isopropyl-β-D-thiogalactopyranoside (IPTG).
   5355..5943    -  rep_origin     ori: high-copy-number ColE1/pMB1/pBR322/pUC origin of replication
   6114..6974    -  CDS            AmpR: β-lactamase; bla; confers resistance to ampicillin, carbenicillin, and related antibiotics
   6975..7079    -  promoter       AmpR promoter: bla
>Addgene plasmid #133673 | ZJOM30 | addgene full sequence | sequence record 292116 | Addgene NGS Result
CCATTATTATCATGACATTAACCTATAAAAATAGGCGTATCACGAGGCCCTTTCGTCTCGCGCGTTTCGG
TGATGACGGTGAAAACCTCTGACACATGCAGCTCCCGGAGACGGTCACAGCTTGTCTGTAAGCGGATGCC
GGGAGCAGACAAGCCCGTCAGGGCGCGTCAGCGGGTGTTGGCGGGTGTCGGGGCTGGCTTAACTATGCGG
CATCAGAGCAGATTGTACTGAGAGTGCACCATATGGACATATTGTCGTTAGAACGCGGCTACAATTAATA
CATAACCTTATGTATCATACACATACGATTTAGGTGACACTATAGAACGCGGCCGCCAGCTGAATGCTCG
CTATCCTCGCCATCACGTGTACCAGTACGTCTATGTTCATTTTCTATTTCATCGTGACGAGATTTTGAAC
CCTCAAACTCCGCTAATGAACCCGGAGAAACGACATCCAGCGACCTCTTGGCGGTAGACACACTCATGGT
TTAAGAAACAACTTTTCCTTCTTTAAACGTTTTGGGTGGCAAAAAACTTCCCTTAAACAAACTAAAAATG
GCTCGTGTTCATGCACAAGTCAACCAGGGGCTCAGGAAAAAAAGCTAAACACCAATCCTATATATAACGT
AAAGGTACTGTGCTTAATCGGTAAACGGAAGACTATTAAGCAAATGTATCTCTTAAGACCTTACGCATCC
ATCAGTTGCCACCCTCCTACTCTTCATCGGAGGGTTTCCGGTTCCCATGACAAAGACGGCGCTTTGGCGG
GGCCCAAATTGTTACCCGCACCCAGAAAAAGAAAAGAGTAACCTAGGTCAAATCAACCAAACAGCTAGGG
CTGGTTACTATTTTTGAAAAGATGCAACAGGGTAAGATCAGCAAAATTTAGGGCCGAACAAAGCCCCGAT
CTTCGTATATGGTACCTCGTTCCCGTACTTATTTTCAATTTTTGGCGTCGTTTACTGCCGTTTCCGATAA
ATACAAAAAAGTTTTCGAGAAGCGAGAGTAAGTGAGGAGCAGACAATGTATTATTCACTGTAAACTGCTC
CACTTCGTCTCAATGGTACACTTCATTTTTATCGCCTTACGAAGCATGCGTTTTATGCGAAGATTGGTGA
GAAACCTCCAATACTTGCTGTTGCCGATAACTTCTTCATTGCTTTTTATATAGTTCGGGTGTTTTCTCCT
ATCCTCTGCTGCTCTCTTTTTCTTTCCATTCGTCTTTGTAATTTATAAGCTGTTAATTTTCATTCAAGTT
TCCCTTATCTGTTTTACTTTCGATTTAAGTTTTACATAATTTAAAAAAACAAGAATAAAATAATAATATA
GTAGGCAGCATAAGATGAGTGAAACAGAATTGAGAAAAAGACAGGCCCAATTCACTAGGGAGTTACATGG
TGATGATATTGGTAAAAAGACAGGTTTGAGTGCATTGATGTCGAAGAACAACTCTGCCCAAAAGGAAGCC
GTTCAGAAGTACTTGAGAAATTGGGATGGTAGAACCGATAAAGATGCCGAAGAACGTCGTCTTGAGGATT
ATAATGAAGCCACACATTCCTACTATAACGTCGTTACAGATTTCTATGAATATGGTTGGGGTTCCTCTTT
CCATTTCAGCAGATTTTATAAAGGTGAGAGTTTCGCTGCCTCGATAGCAAGACATGAACATTATTTAGCT
TACAAGGCTGGTATTCAAAGAGGCGATTTAGTTCTCGACGTTGGTTGTGGTGTTGGGGGCCCAGCAAGAG
AGATTGCAAGATTTACCGGTTGTAACGTCATCGGTCTAAACAATAACGATTACCAAATTGCCAAGGCAAA
ATATTACGCTAAAAAATACAATTTGAGTGACCAAATGGACTTTGTAAAGGGTGATTTCATGAAAATGGAT
TTCGAAGAAAACACTTTCGACAAAGTTTATGCAATTGAGGCCACATGTCACGCTCCAAAATTAGAAGGTG
TATACAGCGAAATCTACAAGGTTTTGAAACCGGGTGGTACCTTTGCTGTTTACGAATGGGTAATGACTGA
TAAATATGACGAAAACAATCCTGAACATAGAAAGATCGCTTATGAAATTGAACTAGGTGATGGTATCCCA
AAGATGTTCCATGTCGACGTGGCTAGGAAAGCATTGAAGAACTGTGGTTTCGAAGTCCTCGTTAGCGAAG
ACCTGGCGGACAATGATGATGAAATCCCTTGGTATTACCCATTAACTGGTGAGTGGAAGTACGTTCAAAA
CTTAGCTAATTTGGCCACATTTTTCAGAACTTCTTACTTGGGTAGACAATTTACTACAGCAATGGTTACT
GTAATGGAAAAATTAGGTCTAGCCCCAGAAGGTTCCAAGGAAGTTACTGCTGCTCTAGAAAATGCTGCGG
TTGGTTTAGTTGCCGGTGGTAAGTCCAAGTTATTCACTCCAATGATGCTTTTCGTCGCTAGGAAGCCAGA
AAACGCCGAAACCCCCTCCCAAACTTCCCAAGAAGCAACTCAAGCTTCGTACGCTGCAGGTCGACGGATC
GGTGACGGTGCTGGTTTAATTAACATGTCTAAAGGTGAAGAATTATTCACTGGTGTTGTCCCAATTTTGG
TTGAATTAGATGGTGATGTTAATGGTCACAAATTTTCTGTCTCCGGTGAAGGTGAAGGTGATGCTACTTA
CGGTAAATTGACCTTAAAATTTATTTGTACTACTGGTAAATTGCCAGTTCCATGGCCAACCTTAGTCACT
ACTTTAACTTATGGTGTTCAATGTTTTTCTAGATACCCAGATCATATGAAACAACATGACTTTTTCAAGT
CTGCCATGCCAGAAGGTTATGTTCAAGAAAGAACTATTTTTTTCAAAGATGACGGTAACTACAAGACCAG
AGCTGAAGTCAAGTTTGAAGGTGATACCTTAGTTAATAGAATCGAATTAAAAGGTATTGATTTTAAAGAA
GATGGTAACATTTTAGGTCACAAATTGGAATACAACTATAACTCTCACAATGTTTACATCATGGCTGACA
AACAAAAGAATGGTATCAAAGTTAACTTCAAAATTAGACACAACATTGAAGATGGTTCTGTTCAATTAGC
TGACCATTATCAACAAAATACTCCAATTGGTGATGGTCCAGTCTTGTTACCAGACAACCATTACTTATCC
ACTCAATCTGCCTTATCCAAAGATCCAAACGAAAAGAGAGACCACATGGTCTTGTTAGAATTTGTTACTG
CTGCTGGTATTACCCATGGTATTGATGAATTGTACAAATAAGGCGCGCCACTTCTAAATAAGCGAATTTC
TTATGATTTATGATTTTTATTATTAAATAAGTTATAAAAAAAATAAGTGTATACAAATTTTAAAGTGACT
CTTAGGTTTTAAAACGAAAATTCTTATTCTTGAGTAACTCTTTCCTGTAGGTCAGGTTGCTTTCTCAGGT
ATAGTATGAGGTCGCTCTTATTGACCACACCTCTACCGGCAGATCCGCTAGGGATAACAGGGTAATATAG
ATCTGTTTAGCTTGCCTCGTCCCCGCCGGGTCACCCGGCCAGCGACATGGAGGCCCAGAATACCCTCCTT
GACAGTCTTGACGTGCGCAGCTCAGGGGCATGATGTGACTGTCGCCCGTACATTTAGCCCATACATCCCC
ATGTATAATCATTTGCATCCATACATTTTGATGGCCGCACGGCGCGAAGCAAAAATTACGGCTCCTCGCT
GCGGACCTGCGAGCAGGGAAACGCTCCCCTCACAGACGCGTATAACTTCGTATAATGTATGCTATACGAA
GTTATTGAATTGTCCCCACGCCGCGCCCCTGTAGAGAAATATAAAAGGTTAGGATTTGCCACTGAGGTTC
TTCTTTCATATACTTCCTTTTAAAATCTTGCTAGGATACAGTTCTCACATCACATCCGAACATAAACAAC
CATGACAGTCAACACTAAGACCTATAGTGAGAGAGCAGAAACTCATGCCTCACCAGTAGCACAACGATTA
TTTCGATTAATGGAACTGAAGAAAACCAATTTATGTGCATCAATTGATGTTGATACCACTAAGGAATTCC
TTGAATTAATTGATAAATTGGGTCCTTATGTATGCTTAATCAAGACTCATATTGATATAATCAATGATTT
TTCCTATGAATCCACTATTGAACCATTATTAGAACTTTCACGTAAACATCAATTTATGATTTTTGAAGAT
AGAAAATTTGCTGATATTGGTAATACCGTGAAGAAACAATATATTGGTGGAGTTTATAAAATTAGTAGTT
GGGCAGATATTACTAATGCTCATGGTGTCACTGGGAATGGAGTAGTTGAAGGATTAAAACAGGGAGCTAA
AGAAACCACCACCAACCAAGAGCCAAGAGGGTTATTGATGTTAGCTGAATTATCATCAGTGGGATCATTA
GCATATGGAGAATATTCTCAAAAAACTGTTGAAATTGCTAAATCCGATAAGGAATTTGTTATTGGATTTA
TTGCCCAACGTGATATGGGTGGACAAGAAGAAGGATTTGATTGGCTTATTATGACACCTGGAGTTGGATT
AGATGATAAAGGTGATGGATTAGGACAACAATATAGAACTGTTGATGAAGTTGTTAGCACTGGAACTGAT
ATTATCATTGTTGGTAGAGGATTGTTTGGTAAAGGAAGAGATCCAGATATTGAAGGTAAAAGGTATAGAG
ATGCTGGTTGGAATGCTTATTTGAAAAAGACTGGCCAATTATAATCAGTACTGACAATAAAAAGATTCTT
GTTTTCAAGAACTTGTCATTTGTATAGTTTTTTTATATTGTAGTTGTTCTATTTTAATCAAATGTTAGCG
TGATTTATATTTTTTTTCGCCTCGACATCATCTGCCCAGATGCGAAGTTAAGTGCGCAGAAAGTAATATC
ATGCGTCAATCGTATGTGAATGCTGGTCGCTATACTGCTGTCGATTCGATACTAACGCCGCCATCCAGTG
TCGAAAACGAGCTCGAATTCATAACTTCGTATAATGTATGCTATACGAAGTTATATCGATGATATCAGAT
CCACTAGTGGCCTATGCGGCCGCGGATCTGCCGGTCTCCCTATAGTGAGTCGTATTAATTTCGATAAGCC
AGGTTAACCTGCATTAATGAATCGGCCAACGCGCGGGGAGAGGCGGTTTGCGTATTGGGCGCTCTTCCGC
TTCCTCGCTCACTGACTCGCTGCGCTCGGTCGTTCGGCTGCGGCGAGCGGTATCAGCTCACTCAAAGGCG
GTAATACGGTTATCCACAGAATCAGGGGATAACGCAGGAAAGAACATGTGAGCAAAAGGCCAGCAAAAGG
CCAGGAACCGTAAAAAGGCCGCGTTGCTGGCGTTTTTCCATAGGCTCCGCCCCCCTGACGAGCATCACAA
AAATCGACGCTCAAGTCAGAGGTGGCGAAACCCGACAGGACTATAAAGATACCAGGCGTTTCCCCCTGGA
AGCTCCCTCGTGCGCTCTCCTGTTCCGACCCTGCCGCTTACCGGATACCTGTCCGCCTTTCTCCCTTCGG
GAAGCGTGGCGCTTTCTCATAGCTCACGCTGTAGGTATCTCAGTTCGGTGTAGGTCGTTCGCTCCAAGCT
GGGCTGTGTGCACGAACCCCCCGTTCAGCCCGACCGCTGCGCCTTATCCGGTAACTATCGTCTTGAGTCC
AACCCGGTAAGACACGACTTATCGCCACTGGCAGCAGCCACTGGTAACAGGATTAGCAGAGCGAGGTATG
TAGGCGGTGCTACAGAGTTCTTGAAGTGGTGGCCTAACTACGGCTACACTAGAAGAACAGTATTTGGTAT
CTGCGCTCTGCTGAAGCCAGTTACCTTCGGAAAAAGAGTTGGTAGCTCTTGATCCGGCAAACAAACCACC
GCTGGTAGCGGTGGTTTTTTTGTTTGCAAGCAGCAGATTACGCGCAGAAAAAAAGGATCTCAAGAAGATC
CTTTGATCTTTTCTACGGGGTCTGACGCTCAGTGGAACGAAAACTCACGTTAAGGGATTTTGGTCATGAG
ATTATCAAAAAGGATCTTCACCTAGATCCTTTTAAATTAAAAATGAAGTTTTAAATCAATCTAAAGTATA
TATGAGTAAACTTGGTCTGACAGTTACCAATGCTTAATCAGTGAGGCACCTATCTCAGCGATCTGTCTAT
TTCGTTCATCCATAGTTGCCTGACTCCCCGTCGTGTAGATAACTACGATACGGGAGGGCTTACCATCTGG
CCCCAGTGCTGCAATGATACCGCGAGACCCACGCTCACCGGCTCCAGATTTATCAGCAATAAACCAGCCA
GCCGGAAGGGCCGAGCGCAGAAGTGGTCCTGCAACTTTATCCGCCTCCATCCAGTCTATTAATTGTTGCC
GGGAAGCTAGAGTAAGTAGTTCGCCAGTTAATAGTTTGCGCAACGTTGTTGCCATTGCTACAGGCATCGT
GGTGTCACGCTCGTCGTTTGGTATGGCTTCATTCAGCTCCGGTTCCCAACGATCAAGGCGAGTTACATGA
TCCCCCATGTTGTGCAAAAAAGCGGTTAGCTCCTTCGGTCCTCCGATCGTTGTCAGAAGTAAGTTGGCCG
CAGTGTTATCACTCATGGTTATGGCAGCACTGCATAATTCTCTTACTGTCATGCCATCCGTAAGATGCTT
TTCTGTGACTGGTGAGTACTCAACCAAGTCATTCTGAGAATAGTGTATGCGGCGACCGAGTTGCTCTTGC
CCGGCGTCAATACGGGATAATACCGCGCCACATAGCAGAACTTTAAAAGTGCTCATCATTGGAAAACGTT
CTTCGGGGCGAAAACTCTCAAGGATCTTACCGCTGTTGAGATCCAGTTCGATGTAACCCACTCGTGCACC
CAACTGATCTTCAGCATCTTTTACTTTCACCAGCGTTTCTGGGTGAGCAAAAACAGGAAGGCAAAATGCC
GCAAAAAAGGGAATAAGGGCGACACGGAAATGTTGAATACTCATACTCTTCCTTTTTCAATATTATTGAA
GCATTTATCAGGGTTATTGTCTCATGAGCGGATACATATTTGAATGTATTTAGAAAAATAAACAAATAGG
GGTTCCGCGCACATTTCCCCGAAAAGTGCCACCTGACGTCTAAGAAA
